>Addgene plasmid #83845 | pDONR-AFB2 | depositor full sequence | sequence record 160249 | Full Sequence
CTTTCCTGCGTTATCCCCTGATTCTGTGGATAACCGTATTACCGCCTTTGAGTGAGCTGATACCGCTCGC
CGCAGCCGAACGACCGAGCGCAGCGAGTCAGTGAGCGAGGAAGCGGAAGAGCGCCCAATACGCAAACCGC
CTCTCCCCGCGCGTTGGCCGATTCATTAATGCAGCTGGCACGACAGGTTTCCCGACTGGAAAGCGGGCAG
TGAGCGCAACGCAATTAATACGCGTACCGCTAGCCAGGAAGAGTTTGTAGAAACGCAAAAAGGCCATCCG
TCAGGATGGCCTTCTGCTTAGTTTGATGCCTGGCAGTTTATGGCGGGCGTCCTGCCCGCCACCCTCCGGG
CCGTTGCTTCACAACGTTCAAATCCGCTCCCGGCGGATTTGTCCTACTCAGGAGAGCGTTCACCGACAAA
CAACAGATAAAACGAAAGGCCCAGTCTTCCGACTGAGCCTTTCGTTTTATTTGATGCCTGGCAGTTCCCT
ACTCTCGCGTTAACGCTAGCATGGATGTTTTCCCAGTCACGACGTTGTAAAACGACGGCCAGTCTTAAGC
TCGGGCCCCAAATAATGATTTTATTTTGACTGATAGTGACCTGTTCGTTGCAACAAATTGATGAGCAATG
CTTTTTTATAATGCCAACTTTGTACAAAAAAGCAGGCTTCAAAATGAATTATTTCCCAGATGAAGTAATA
GAGCATGTATTCGACTTTGTAACATCTCACAAAGACAGGAATGCTATATCTCTTGTATGCAAATCATGGT
ACAAGATTGAAAGATACAGTAGGCAAAAGGTTTTCATTGGAAACTGTTATGCCATTAATCCAGAGAGGTT
GCTTCGGAGATTCCCATGTCTAAAGTCTTTGACTTTGAAAGGAAAACCTCATTTTGCGGATTTCAATTTG
GTTCCTCATGAATGGGGAGGTTTTGTGCTACCTTGGATTGAGGCTTTGGCTAGAAGCCGTGTAGGACTTG
AAGAGCTTAGGTTGAAGAGGATGGTTGTTACTGATGAGAGTCTTGAGCTGCTTTCTCGTTCTTTTGTCAA
TTTTAAGTCTTTGGTCCTTGTTAGCTGTGAAGGTTTTACCACTGATGGTCTTGCCTCTATTGCCGCTAAT
TGCAGGCATCTTCGGGATCTTGATTTGCAAGAGAATGAAATCGATGATCATAGAGGTCAATGGTTAAGTT
GTTTCCCAGACACTTGCACGACTCTTGTCACGCTAAACTTTGCGTGCCTCGAAGGAGAAACTAATCTGGT
TGCTCTAGAGAGGCTTGTTGCTAGGTCTCCAAACCTAAAGAGTCTGAAGCTAAATCGTGCAGTACCGTTA
GATGCACTCGCAAGGTTAATGGCGTGTGCGCCGCAGATAGTTGACTTAGGAGTAGGGTCTTATGAGAATG
ACCCAGATTCCGAGTCTTACTTGAAACTCATGGCTGTCATAAAGAAATGCACCTCGTTGAGGAGTTTGTC
GGGTTTTCTAGAGGCTGCTCCTCACTGTCTCTCAGCTTTCCACCCAATATGTCATAACCTCACCTCCTTG
AATCTTAGTTACGCAGCTGAGATTCATGGTAGCCACCTTATTAAGCTTATTCAGCATTGCAAGAAACTTC
AGCGGTTATGGATTTTGGATAGTATAGGTGACAAAGGGCTTGAAGTTGTAGCTTCTACATGTAAAGAGTT
ACAAGAGCTTAGGGTTTTTCCATCTGATTTACTCGGTGGAGGCAACACAGCTGTGACCGAAGAAGGTCTA
GTTGCCATCTCGGCAGGCTGCCCTAAGCTCCACTCTATACTCTACTTCTGCCAACAAATGACAAACGCAG
CTCTCGTAACCGTTGCCAAGAACTGTCCAAATTTCATCCGTTTCCGACTCTGCATCCTCGAGCCAAACAA
ACCCGATCACGTCACATCTCAACCTCTAGACGAAGGCTTTGGAGCAATCGTCAAAGCCTGCAAGAGCCTG
AGAAGGCTTTCTCTCTCAGGTCTCCTTACAGACCAAGTCTTCCTCTACATCGGAATGTACGCGAATCAGC
TCGAGATGCTCTCCATAGCCTTTGCAGGAGATACAGACAAAGGCATGCTATATGTGTTGAATGGTTGCAA
AAAGATGAAGAAACTAGAGATAAGGGATAGTCCGTTTGGGGACACGGCGCTTCTTGCTGATGTGAGCAAG
TATGAAACAATGCGATCCCTTTGGATGTCTTCATGTGAAGTCACACTCAGTGGATGCAAAAGGCTCGCAG
AGAAAGCGCCATGGCTCAATGTAGAGATCATAAACGAGAATGATAATAACCGGATGGAAGAAAACGGACA
CGAGGGGAGGCAGAAAGTGGATAAGTTGTATCTGTACCGGACTGTGGTTGGGACAAGAATGGATGCGCCG
CCATTTGTGTGGATTCTCTAACACCCAGCTTTCTTGTACAAAGTTGGCATTATAAGAAAGCATTGCTTAT
CAATTTGTTGCAACGAACAGGTCACTATCAGTCAAAATAAAATCATTATTTGCCATCCAGCTGATATCCC
CTATAGTGAGTCGTATTACATGGTCATAGCTGTTTCCTGGCAGCTCTGGCCCGTGTCTCAAAATCTCTGA
TGTTACATTGCACAAGATAAAATAATATCATCATGAACAATAAAACTGTCTGCTTACATAAACAGTAATA
CAAGGGGTGTTATGAGCCATATTCAACGGGAAACGTCGAGGCCGCGATTAAATTCCAACATGGATGCTGA
TTTATATGGGTATAAATGGGCTCGCGATAATGTCGGGCAATCAGGTGCGACAATCTATCGCTTGTATGGG
AAGCCCGATGCGCCAGAGTTGTTTCTGAAACATGGCAAAGGTAGCGTTGCCAATGATGTTACAGATGAGA
TGGTCAGACTAAACTGGCTGACGGAATTTATGCCTCTTCCGACCATCAAGCATTTTATCCGTACTCCTGA
TGATGCATGGTTACTCACCACTGCGATCCCCGGAAAAACAGCATTCCAGGTATTAGAAGAATATCCTGAT
TCAGGTGAAAATATTGTTGATGCGCTGGCAGTGTTCCTGCGCCGGTTGCATTCGATTCCTGTTTGTAATT
GTCCTTTTAACAGCGATCGCGTATTTCGTCTCGCTCAGGCGCAATCACGAATGAATAACGGTTTGGTTGA
TGCGAGTGATTTTGATGACGAGCGTAATGGCTGGCCTGTTGAACAAGTCTGGAAAGAAATGCATAAACTT
TTGCCATTCTCACCGGATTCAGTCGTCACTCATGGTGATTTCTCACTTGATAACCTTATTTTTGACGAGG
GGAAATTAATAGGTTGTATTGATGTTGGACGAGTCGGAATCGCAGACCGATACCAGGATCTTGCCATCCT
ATGGAACTGCCTCGGTGAGTTTTCTCCTTCATTACAGAAACGGCTTTTTCAAAAATATGGTATTGATAAT
CCTGATATGAATAAATTGCAGTTTCATTTGATGCTCGATGAGTTTTTCTAATCAGAATTGGTTAATTGGT
TGTAACACTGGCAGAGCATTACGCTGACTTGACGGGACGGCGCAAGCTCATGACCAAAATCCCTTAACGT
GAGTTACGCGTCGTTCCACTGAGCGTCAGACCCCGTAGAAAAGATCAAAGGATCTTCTTGAGATCCTTTT
TTTCTGCGCGTAATCTGCTGCTTGCAAACAAAAAAACCACCGCTACCAGCGGTGGTTTGTTTGCCGGATC
AAGAGCTACCAACTCTTTTTCCGAAGGTAACTGGCTTCAGCAGAGCGCAGATACCAAATACTGTTCTTCT
AGTGTAGCCGTAGTTAGGCCACCACTTCAAGAACTCTGTAGCACCGCCTACATACCTCGCTCTGCTAATC
CTGTTACCAGTGGCTGCTGCCAGTGGCGATAAGTCGTGTCTTACCGGGTTGGACTCAAGACGATAGTTAC
CGGATAAGGCGCAGCGGTCGGGCTGAACGGGGGGTTCGTGCACACAGCCCAGCTTGGAGCGAACGACCTA
CACCGAACTGAGATACCTACAGCGTGAGCTATGAGAAAGCGCCACGCTTCCCGAAGGGAGAAAGGCGGAC
AGGTATCCGGTAAGCGGCAGGGTCGGAACAGGAGAGCGCACGAGGGAGCTTCCAGGGGGAAACGCCTGGT
ATCTTTATAGTCCTGTCGGGTTTCGCCACCTCTGACTTGAGCGTCGATTTTTGTGATGCTCGTCAGGGGG
GCGGAGCCTATGGAAAAACGCCAGCAACGCGGCCTTTTTACGGTTCCTGGCCTTTTGCTGGCCTTTTGCT
CACATGTT
Features (pLannotate 1.2.2; 10 found; start..end, strand, type, name):
    121..213     +  CDS            lacI (fragment): lac repressor; lacI; The lac repressor binds to the lac operator to inhibit transcription in E. coli. This inhibition can be relieved by adding lactose or isopropyl-β-D-thiogalactopyranoside (IPTG).
    268..295     -  terminator     rrnB T2 terminator: transcription terminator T2 from the E. coli rrnB gene
    427..470     +  terminator     rrnB T1 terminator: Escherichia coli rrnB; transcription terminator T1 from the E. coli rrnB gene
    517..553     -  CDS            lacZα (fragment): LacZα fragment of β-galactosidase; lacZ fragment
    569..668     +  protein_bind   attL1: mutant version of attL; recombination site for the Gateway® LR reaction LR Clonase™
    674..2398    +  CDS            AFB2: AFB2_ARATH - Also known as LRF2. Experimental evidence at protein level: Swiss-Prot protein existence level 1. Component of SCF(ASK-cullin-F-box) E3 ubiquitin ligase complexes, which may mediate the ubiquitination and subsequent proteasomal degradation of target proteins. Confers sensitivity to the virulent bacterial pathogen P.syringae (By similarity). Auxin receptor that mediates Aux/IAA proteins proteasomal degradation and auxin- regulated transcription. Involved in embryogenesis regulation by auxin. From Arabidopsis thaliana (Mouse-ear cress).
   2403..2502    -  protein_bind   attL2: mutant version of attL; recombination site for the Gateway® LR reaction LR Clonase™
   2520..2538    -  promoter       T7 promoter: promoter for bacteriophage T7 RNA polymerase
   2672..3481    +  CDS            KanR: aminoglycoside phosphotransferase; aph(3')-Ia; confers resistance to kanamycin in bacteria or G418 (Geneticin®) in eukaryotes
   3628..4216    +  rep_origin     ori: high-copy-number ColE1/pMB1/pBR322/pUC origin of replication
