[The description below was written by a language model from this plasmid's Addgene catalogue record and pLannotate feature annotations shown in this document.]
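Description:
pDONR-AFB2 is a Gateway entry-type clone built in the pDONR221 backbone and carrying the coding sequence of AFB2 (auxin signaling F-box 2, AT3G26810) from Arabidopsis thaliana. Although catalogued as a donor vector, the annotated 4,278 nt sequence shows the insert flanked by attL1 and attL2 sites, meaning the BP recombination has already taken place and the plasmid is ready to serve as the source of AFB2 in an LR reaction with any attR-containing destination vector. It is maintained in E. coli through a high-copy ColE1/pUC-type origin and selected with kanamycin via the aph(3')-Ia resistance gene.

The AFB2 open reading frame occupies roughly 1.7 kb between the two att sites. AFB2 is an F-box protein that acts as an auxin receptor within SCF E3 ubiquitin ligase complexes, promoting auxin-dependent ubiquitination and proteasomal degradation of Aux/IAA repressors. No promoter positioned to express the gene in a plant, yeast or other eukaryotic host is annotated. The only promoter listed is a T7 promoter downstream of attL2, oriented back toward the insert, a standard backbone element. Upstream of attL1 lie the rrnB T1 and T2 terminators, which insulate the cloning region from read-through transcription, while short lacI and lacZα fragments are backbone remnants without functional significance. M13 forward and reverse primer sites flank the cassette for sequence verification.

The plasmid is thus a shuttle intermediate rather than an expression construct, used to move AFB2 into expression vectors. The associated publication concerns a synthetic approach to studying the tunability of auxin signaling.
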