Addgene plasmid #83845: pDONR-AFB2
Purpose: Gateway donor vector for AFB2
Depositing lab: Jennifer Nemhauser. Depositing organization: University of Washington. Publication: A synthetic approach reveals extensive tunability of auxin signaling. Havens KA, Guseman JM, Jang SS, Pierre-Jerome E, Bolten N, Klavins E, Nemhauser JL. Plant Physiol. 2012 Sep;160(1):135-42. doi: 10.1104/pp.112.202184. Epub 2012 Jul 27. PubMed 22843664.
Backbone
  Vector backbone: pDONR221
  Backbone manufacturer: Invitrogen
  Vector type: Gateway Donor vector
Growth in bacteria
  Bacterial resistance: Kanamycin, 50 μg/mL
  Growth temperature: 37°C
  Growth strain: DH5alpha
  Copy number: Unknown
Gene/Insert
  Gene/Insert name: AFB2
  Species: A. thaliana (mustard weed)
  Entrez Gene: AFB2 (a.k.a. AT3G26810, auxin signaling F-box 2)
  Cloning method: Gateway Cloning
  Sequencing primers: 5′ M13F; 3′ M13R
Terms and licenses: Academic/Nonprofit Terms; Industry Terms: Not Available to Industry
How to cite: pDONR-AFB2 was a gift from Jennifer Nemhauser (Addgene plasmid # 83845 ; http://n2t.net/addgene:83845 ; RRID:Addgene_83845)
