>Addgene plasmid #83845 | pDONR-AFB2 | addgene partial sequence | sequence record 161272 | M13-Rev 5'-CAGGAAACAGCTATGACC-3'
GCTGGATGGCAAATAATGATTTTATTTTGACTGATAGTGACCTGTTCGTTGCAACAAATTGATAAGCAAT
GCTTTCTTATAATGCCAACTTTGTACAAGAAAGCTGGGTGTTAGAGAATCCACACAAATGGCGGCGCATC
CATTCTTGTCCCAACCACAGTCCGGTACAGATACAACTTATCCACTTTCTGCCTCCCCTCGTGTCCGTTT
TCTTCCATCCGGTTATTATCATTCTCGTTTATGATCTCTACATTGAGCCATGGCGCTTTCTCTGCGAGCC
TTTTGCATCCACTGAGTGTGACTTCACATGAAGACATCCAAAGGGATCGCATTGTTTCATACTTGCTCAC
ATCAGCAAGAAGCGCCGTGTCCCCAAACGGACTATCCCTTATCTCTAGTTTCTTCATCTTTTTGCAACCA
TTCAACACATATAGCATGCCTTTGTCTGTATCTCCTGCAAAGGCTATGGAGAGCATCTCGAGCTGATTCG
CGTACATTCCGATGTAGAGGAAGACTTGGTCTGTAAGGAGACCTGAGAGAGAAAGCCTTCTCAGGCTCTT
GCAGGCTTTGACGATTGCTCCAAAGCCTTCGTCTAGAGGTTGAGATGTGACGTGATCGGGTTTGTTTGGC
TCGAGGATGCAGAGTCGGAAACGGATGAAATTTGGACAGTTCTTGGCAACGGTTACGAGAGCTGCGTTTG
TCATTTGTTGGCAGAAGTAGAGTATAGAGTGGAGCTTAGGGCAGCCTGCCGAGATGGCAACTAGACCTTC
TTCGGTCACAGCTGTGTTGCCTCCACCGAGTAAATCAGATGGAAAAACCCTAAGCTCTTGTAACTCTTTA
CATGTAGAAGCTACAACTTC
