>Addgene plasmid #83845 | pDONR-AFB2 | addgene partial sequence | sequence record 161275 | M13pUC-Fwd 5'-CCCAGTCACGACGTTGTAAAACG-3'
CCAAATAATGATTTTATTTTGACTGATAGTGACCTGTTCGTTGCAACAAATTGATGAGCAATGCTTTTTT
ATAATGCCAACTTTGTACAAAAAAGCAGGCTTCAAAATGAATTATTTCCCAGATGAAGTAATAGAGCATG
TATTCGACTTTGTAACATCTCACAAAGACAGGAATGCTATATCTCTTGTATGCAAATCATGGTACAAGAT
TGAAAGATACAGTAGGCAAAAGGTTTTCATTGGAAACTGTTATGCCATTAATCCAGAGAGGTTGCTTCGG
AGATTCCCATGTCTAAAGTCTTTGACTTTGAAAGGAAAACCTCATTTTGCGGATTTCAATTTGGTTCCTC
ATGAATGGGGAGGTTTTGTGCTACCTTGGATTGAGGCTTTGGCTAGAAGCCGTGTAGGACTTGAAGAGCT
TAGGTTGAAGAGGATGGTTGTTACTGATGAGAGTCTTGAGCTGCTTTCTCGTTCTTTTGTCAATTTTAAG
TCTTTGGTCCTTGTTAGCTGTGAAGGTTTTACCACTGATGGTCTTGCCTCTATTGCCGCTAATTGCAGGC
ATCTTCGGGATCTTGATTTGCAAGAGAATGAAATCGATGATCATAGAGGTCAATGGTTAAGTTGTTTCCC
AGACACTTGCACGACTCTTGTCACGCTAAACTTTGCGTGCCTCGAAGGAGAAACTAATCTGGTTGCTCTA
GAGAGGCTTGTTGCTAGGTCTCCAAACCTAAAGAGTCTGAAGCTAAATCGTGCAGTACCGTTAGATGCAC
TCGCAAGGTTAATGGCGTGTGCGCCGCAGATAGTTGACTT
